>Addgene plasmid #122750 | pAC10025_pLX-NpuDnaE(C)_Hygro(53-89)-NpuDnaE(N)-IRES-GFP | depositor full sequence | sequence record 234252 | pAC10025_pLX-NpuDnaE(C)_Hygro(53-89)-NpuDnaE(N)-IRES-GFP sequence 9186 bps
CCCGGGGTTATTAATAGTAATCAATTACGGGGTCATTAGTTCATAGCCCATATATGGAGTTCCGCGTTAC
ATAACTTACGGTAAATGGCCCGCCTGGCTGACCGCCCAACGACCCCCGCCCATTGACGTCAATAATGACG
TATGTTCCCATAGTAACGCCAATAGGGACTTTCCATTGACGTCAATGGGTGGAGTATTTACGGTAAACTG
CCCACTTGGCAGTACATCAAGTGTATCATATGCCAAGTACGCCCCCTATTGACGTCAATGACGGTAAATG
GCCCGCCTGGCATTATGCCCAGTACATGACCTTATGGGACTTTCCTACTTGGCAGTACATCTACGTATTA
GTCATCGCTATTACCATGGTGATGCGGTTTTGGCAGTACATCAATGGGCGTGGATAGCGGTTTGACTCAC
GGGGATTTCCAAGTCTCCACCCCATTGACGTCAATGGGAGTTTGTTTTGGCACCAAAATCAACGGGACTT
TCCAAAATGTCGTAACAACTCCGCCCCATTGACGCAAATGGGCGGTAGGCGTGTACGGTGGGAGGTCTAT
ATAAGCAGAGCTCTCTGGCTAACTGTCGGGATCAACAAGTTTGTACAAAAAAGCAGGCTCCGAATTCACC
GGTGCCGCCACCATGATTAAGATCGCTACGCGGAAGTACCTGGGGAAACAGAACGTCTACGACATAGGTG
TGGAGCGCGATCACAACTTTGCTCTGAAAAATGGATTTATCGCCAGCAACTGCGCCGATGGTTTCTACAA
AGATCGTTATGTTTATCGGCACTTTGCATCGGCCGCGCTCCCGATTCCGGAAGTGCTTGACATTGGGGAA
TTTAGCGAGAGCCTGACCTATTGCCTTTCATACGAGACCGAGATCCTGACTGTCGAGTACGGATTGCTTC
CTATCGGCAAAATCGTGGAGAAGAGGATTGAATGTACCGTCTATTCAGTCGATAATAATGGGAACATCTA
CACACAGCCCGTGGCTCAATGGCACGACAGAGGAGAGCAGGAAGTTTTTGAATACTGTCTCGAGGACGGA
TCCCTCATCCGCGCTACTAAAGATCATAAGTTTATGACCGTGGACGGCCAGATGCTGCCAATTGACGAAA
TTTTTGAACGAGAGCTGGATCTGATGAGAGTCGACAACCTTCCAAACTGATTAATTAAGAATTCGACCCA
GCTTTCTTGTACAAAGTGGTTGGTAAGCCTATCCCTAACCCTCTCCTCGGTCTCGATTCTACGTAGTAAT
GAGCTAGCAGTCTCGAGGTTAACGAATTCCGCCCCCCCCCTAACGTTACTGGCCGAAGCCGCTTGGAATA
AGGCCGGTGTGCGCTTGTCTATATGTTATTTTCCACCATATTGCCGTCTTTTGGCAATGTGAGGGCCCGG
AAACCTGGCCCTGTCTTCTTGACGAGCATTCCTAGGGGTCTTTCCCCTCTCGCCAAAGGAATGCAAGGTC
TGTTGAATGTCGTGAAGGAAGCAGTTCCTCTGGAAGCTTCTTGAAGACAAACAACGTCTGTAGCGACCCT
TTGCAGGCAGCGGAACCCCCCACCTGGCGACAGGTGCCCCTGCGGCCAAAAGCCACGTGTATAAGATACA
CCTGCAAAGGCGGCACAACCCCAGTGCCACGTTGTGAGTTGGATAGTTGTGGAAAGAGTCAAATGGCTCT
CCTCAAGCGTATTCAACAAGGGGCTGAAGGATGCCCAGAAGGTACCCCATTGTATGGGATCTGATCTGGG
GCCTCGGTGCACATGCTTTACATGTGTTTAGTCGAGGTTAAAAAAACGTCTAGGCCCCCCGAACCACGGG
GACGTGGTTTTCCTTTGAAAAACACGATAATACCATGGTGAGCAAGGGCGAGGAGCTGTTCACCGGGGTG
GTGCCCATCCTGGTCGAGCTGGACGGCGACGTAAACGGCCACAAGTTCAGCGTGTCCGGCGAGGGCGAGG
GCGATGCCACCTACGGCAAGCTGACCCTGAAGTTCATCTGCACCACCGGCAAGCTGCCCGTGCCCTGGCC
CACCCTCGTGACCACCCTGACCTACGGCGTGCAGTGCTTCAGCCGCTACCCCGACCACATGAAGCAGCAC
GACTTCTTCAAGTCCGCCATGCCCGAAGGCTACGTCCAGGAGCGCACCATCTTCTTCAAGGACGACGGCA
ACTACAAGACCCGCGCCGAGGTGAAGTTCGAGGGCGACACCCTGGTGAACCGCATCGAGCTGAAGGGCAT
CGACTTCAAGGAGGACGGCAACATCCTGGGGCACAAGCTGGAGTACAACTACAACAGCCACAACGTCTAT
ATCATGGCCGACAAGCAGAAGAACGGCATCAAGGTGAACTTCAAGATCCGCCACAACATCGAGGACGGCA
GCGTGCAGCTCGCCGACCACTACCAGCAGAACACCCCCATCGGCGACGGCCCCGTGCTGCTGCCCGACAA
CCACTACCTGAGCACCCAGTCCGCCCTGAGCAAAGACCCCAACGAGAAGCGCGATCACATGGTCCTGCTG
GAGTTCGTGACCGCCGCCGGGATCACTCTCGGCATGGACGAGCTGTACAAGTAACACCGGTGGCGCGTTA
AGTCGACAATCAACCTCTGGATTACAAAATTTGTGAAAGATTGACTGGTATTCTTAACTATGTTGCTCCT
TTTACGCTATGTGGATACGCTGCTTTAATGCCTTTGTATCATGCTATTGCTTCCCGTATGGCTTTCATTT
TCTCCTCCTTGTATAAATCCTGGTTGCTGTCTCTTTATGAGGAGTTGTGGCCCGTTGTCAGGCAACGTGG
CGTGGTGTGCACTGTGTTTGCTGACGCAACCCCCACTGGTTGGGGCATTGCCACCACCTGTCAGCTCCTT
TCCGGGACTTTCGCTTTCCCCCTCCCTATTGCCACGGCGGAACTCATCGCCGCCTGCCTTGCCCGCTGCT
GGACAGGGGCTCGGCTGTTGGGCACTGACAATTCCGTGGTGTTGTCGGGGAAATCATCGTCCTTTCCTTG
GCTGCTCGCCTGTGTTGCCACCTGGATTCTGCGCGGGACGTCCTTCTGCTACGTCCCTTCGGCCCTCAAT
CCAGCGGACCTTCCTTCCCGCGGCCTGCTGCCGGCTCTGCGGCCTCTTCCGCGTCTTCGCCTTCGCCCTC
AGACGAGTCGGATCTCCCTTTGGGCCGCCTCCCCGCGTCGACTTTAAGACCAATGACTTACAAGGCAGCT
GTAGATCTTAGCCACTTTTTAAAAGAAAAGGGGGGACTGGAAGGGCTAATTCACTCCCAACGAAGACAAG
ATCTGCTTTTTGCTTGTACTGGGTCTCTCTGGTTAGACCAGATCTGAGCCTGGGAGCTCTCTGGCTAACT
AGGGAACCCACTGCTTAAGCCTCAATAAAGCTTGCCTTGAGTGCTTCAAGTAGTGTGTGCCCGTCTGTTG
TGTGACTCTGGTAACTAGAGATCCCTCAGACCCTTTTAGTCAGTGTGGAAAATCTCTAGCAGTACGTATA
GTAGTTCATGTCATCTTATTATTCAGTATTTATAACTTGCAAAGAAATGAATATCAGAGAGTGAGAGGAA
CTTGTTTATTGCAGCTTATAATGGTTACAAATAAAGCAATAGCATCACAAATTTCACAAATAAAGCATTT
TTTTCACTGCATTCTAGTTGTGGTTTGTCCAAACTCATCAATGTATCTTATCATGTCTGGCTCTAGCTAT
CCCGCCCCTAACTCCGCCCATCCCGCCCCTAACTCCGCCCAGTTCCGCCCATTCTCCGCCCCATGGCTGA
CTAATTTTTTTTATTTATGCAGAGGCCGAGGCCGCCTCGGCCTCTGAGCTATTCCAGAAGTAGTGAGGAG
GCTTTTTTGGAGGCCTAGGGACGTACCCAATTCGCCCTATAGTGAGTCGTATTACGCGCGCTCACTGGCC
GTCGTTTTACAACGTCGTGACTGGGAAAACCCTGGCGTTACCCAACTTAATCGCCTTGCAGCACATCCCC
CTTTCGCCAGCTGGCGTAATAGCGAAGAGGCCCGCACCGATCGCCCTTCCCAACAGTTGCGCAGCCTGAA
TGGCGAATGGG
[124 nt withheld, positions 4072-4195]
C
[91 nt withheld, positions 4197-4287]
A
[49 nt withheld, positions 4289-4337]
CCTTTGACGTTGGAGTCCACGTTCTTT
[37 nt withheld, positions 4365-4401]
ACCCTATCTCGGTCTATTCTTTTGATTTATAAGGGATTTTGCCGATTTCGGCCTATTGGTTAAAAAATGA
GCTGATTTAACAAAAATTTAACGCGAATTTTAACAAAATATTAACGCTTACAATTTAGGTGGCACTTTTC
GGGGAAATGTGCGCGGAACCCCTATTTGTTTATTTTTCTAAATACATTCAAATATGTATCCGCTCATGAG
ACAATAACCCTGATAAATGCTTCAATAATATTGAAAAAGGAAGAGTATGAGTATTCAACATTTCCGTGTC
GCCCTTATTCCCTTTTTTGCGGCATTTTGCCTTCCTGTTTTTGCTCACCCAGAAACGCTGGTGAAAGTAA
AAGATGCTGAAGATCAGTTGGGTGCACGAGTGGGTTACATCGAACTGGATCTCAACAGCGGTAAGATCCT
TGAGAGTTTTCGCCCCGAAGAACGTTTTCCAATGATGAGCACTTTTAAAGTTCTGCTATGTGGCGCGGTA
TTATCCCGTATTGACGCCGGGCAAGAGCAACTCGGTCGCCGCATACACTATTCTCAGAATGACTTGGTTG
AGTACTCACCAGTCACAGAAAAGCATCTTACGGATGGCATGACAGTAAGAGAATTATGCAGTGCTGCCAT
AACCATGAGTGATAACACTGCGGCCAACTTACTTCTGACAACGATCGGAGGACCGAAGGAGCTAACCGCT
TTTTTGCACAACATGGGGGATCATGTAACTCGCCTTGATCGTTGGGAACCGGAGCTGAATGAAGCCATAC
CAAACGACGAGCGTGACACCACGATGCCTGTAGCAATGGCAACAACGTTGCGCAAACTATTAACTGGCGA
ACTACTTACTCTAGCTTCCCGGCAACAATTAATAGACTGGATGGAGGCGGATAAAGTTGCAGGACCACTT
CTGCGCTCGGCCCTTCCGGCTGGCTGGTTTATTGCTGATAAATCTGGAGCCGGTGAGCGTGGGTCTCGCG
GTATCATTGCAGCACTGGGGCCAGATGGTAAGCCCTCCCGTATCGTAGTTATCTACACGACGGGGAGTCA
GGCAACTATGGATGAACGAAATAGACAGATCGCTGAGATAGGTGCCTCACTGATTAAGCATTGGTAACTG
TCAGACCAAGTTTACTCATATATACTTTAGATTGATTTAAAACTTCATTTTTAATTTAAAAGGATCTAGG
TGAAGATCCTTTTTGATAATCTCATGACCAAAATCCCTTAACGTGAGTTTTCGTTCCACTGAGCGTCAGA
CCCCGTAGAAAAGATCAAAGGATCTTCTTGAGATCCTTTTTTTCTGCGCGTAATCTGCTGCTTGCAAACA
AAAAAACCACCGCTACCAGCGGTGGTTTGTTTGCCGGATCAAGAGCTACCAACTCTTTTTCCGAAGGTAA
CTGGCTTCAGCAGAGCGCAGATACCAAATACTGTTCTTCTAGTGTAGCCGTAGTTAGGCCACCACTTCAA
GAACTCTGTAGCACCGCCTACATACCTCGCTCTGCTAATCCTGTTACCAGTGGCTGCTGCCAGTGGCGAT
AAGTCGTGTCTTACCGGGTTGGACTCAAGACGATAGTTACCGGATAAGGCGCAGCGGTCGGGCTGAACGG
GGGGTTCGTGCACACAGCCCAGCTTGGAGCGAACGACCTACACCGAACTGAGATACCTACAGCGTGAGCT
ATGAGAAAGCGCCACGCTTCCCGAAGGGAGAAAGGCGGACAGGTATCCGGTAAGCGGCAGGGTCGGAACA
GGAGAGCGCACGAGGGAGCTTCCAGGGGGAAACGCCTGGTATCTTTATAGTCCTGTCGGGTTTCGCCACC
TCTGACTTGAGCGTCGATTTTTGTGATGCTCGTCAGGGGGGCGGAGCCTATGGAAAAACGCCAGCAACGC
GGCCTTTTTACGGTTCCTGGCCTTTTGCTGGCCTTTTGCTCACATGTTCTTTCCTGCGTTATCCCCTGAT
TCTGTGGATAACCGTATTACCGCCTTTGAGTGAGCTGATACCGCTCGCCGCAGCCGAACGACCGAGCGCA
GCGAGTCAGTGAGCGAGGAAGCGGAAGAGCGCCCAATACGCAAACCGCCTCTCCCCGCGCGTTGGCCGAT
TCATTAATGCAGCTGGCACGACAGGTTTCCCGACTGGAAAGCGGGCAGTGAGCGCAACGCAATTAATGTG
AGTTAGCTCACTCATTAGGCACCCCAGGCTTTACACTTTATGCTTCCGGCTCGTATGTTGTGTGGAATTG
TGAGCGGATAACAATTTCACACAGGAAACAGCTATGACCATGATTACGCCAAGCGCGCAATTAACCCTCA
CTAAAGGGAACAAAAGCTGGAGCTGCAAGCTTAATGTAGTCTTATGCAATACTCTTGTAGTCTTGCAACA
TGGTAACGATGAGTTAGCAACATGCCTTACAAGGAGAGAAAAAGCACCGTGCATGCCGATTGGTGGAAGT
AAGGTGGTACGATCGTGCCTTATTAGGAAGGCAACAGACGGGTCTGACATGGATTGGACGAACCACTGAA
TTGCCGCATTGCAGAGATATTGTATTTAAGTGCCTAGCTCGATACATAAACGGGTCTCTCTGGTTAGACC
AGATCTGAGCCTGGGAGCTCTCTGGCTAACTAGGGAACCCACTGCTTAAGCCTCAATAAAGCTTGCCTTG
AGTGCTTCAAGTAGTGTGTGCCCGTCTGTTGTGTGACTCTGGTAACTAGAGATCCCTCAGACCCTTTTAG
TCAGTGTGGAAAATCTCTAGCAGTGGCGCCCGAACAGGGACTTGAAAGCGAAAGGGAAACCAGAGGAGCT
CTCTCGACGCAGGACTCGGCTTGCTGAAGCGCGCACGGCAAGAGGCGAGGGGCGGCGACTGGTGAGTACG
CCAAAAATTTTGACTAGCGGAGGCTAGAAGGAGAGAGATGGGTGCGAGAGCGTCAGTATTAAGCGGGGGA
GAATTAGATCGCGATGGGAAAAAATTCGGTTAAGGCCAGGGGGAAAGAAAAAATATAAATTAAAACATAT
AGTATGGGCAAGCAGGGAGCTAGAACGATTCGCAGTTAATCCTGGCCTGTTAGAAACATCAGAAGGCTGT
AGACAAATACTGGGACAGCTACAACCATCCCTTCAGACAGGATCAGAAGAACTTAGATCATTATATAATA
CAGTAGCAACCCTCTATTGTGTGCATCAAAGGATAGAGATAAAAGACACCAAGGAAGCTTTAGACAAGAT
AGAGGAAGAGCAAAACAAAAGTAAGACCACCGCACAGCAAGCGGCCGCTGATCTTCAGACCTGGAGGAGG
AGATATGAGGGACAATTGGAGAAGTGAATTATATAAATATAAAGTAGTAAAAATTGAACCATTAGGAGTA
GCACCCACCAAGGCAAAGAGAAGAGTGGTGCAGAGAGAAAAAAGAGCAGTGGGAATAGGAGCTTTGTTCC
TTGGGTTCTTGGGAGCAGCAGGAAGCACTATGGGCGCAGCGTCAATGACGCTGACGGTACAGGCCAGACA
ATTATTGTCTGGTATAGTGCAGCAGCAGAACAATTTGCTGAGGGCTATTGAGGCGCAACAGCATCTGTTG
CAACTCACAGTCTGGGGCATCAAGCAGCTCCAGGCAAGAATCCTGGCTGTGGAAAGATACCTAAAGGATC
AACAGCTCCTGGGGATTTGGGGTTGCTCTGGAAAACTCATTTGCACCACTGCTGTGCCTTGGAATGCTAG
TTGGAGTAATAAATCTCTGGAACAGATTTGGAATCACACGACCTGGATGGAGTGGGACAGAGAAATTAAC
AATTACACAAGCTTAATACACTCCTTAATTGAAGAATCGCAAAACCAGCAAGAAAAGAATGAACAAGAAT
TATTGGAATTAGATAAATGGGCAAGTTTGTGGAATTGGTTTAACATAACAAATTGGCTGTGGTATATAAA
ATTATTCATAATGATAGTAGGAGGCTTGGTAGGTTTAAGAATAGTTTTTGCTGTACTTTCTATAGTGAAT
AGAGTTAGGCAGGGATATTCACCATTATCGTTTCAGACCCACCTCCCAACCCCGAGGGGACCCTTGCGCC
TTTTCCAAGGCAGCCCTGGGTTTGCGCAGGGACGCGGCTGCTCTGGGCGTGGTTCCGGGAAACGCAGCGG
CGCCGACCCTGGGTCTCGCACATTCTTCACGTCCGTTCGCAGCGTCACCCGGATCTTCGCCGCTACCCTT
GTGGGCCCCCCGGCGACGCTTCCTGCTCCGCCCCTAAGTCGGGAAGGTTCCTTGCGGTTCGCGGCGTGCC
GGACGTGACAAACGGAAGCCGCACGTCTCACTAGTACCCTCGCAGACGGACAGCGCCAGGGAGCAATGGC
AGCGCGCCGACCGCGATGGGCTGTGGCCAATAGCGGCTGCTCAGCAGGGCGCGCCGAGAGCAGCGGCCGG
GAAGGGGCGGTGCGGGAGGCGGGGTGTGGGGCGGTAGTGTGGGCCCTGTTCCTGCCCGCGCGGTGTTCCG
CATTCTGCAAGCCTCCGGAGCGCACGTCGGCAGTCGGCTCCCTCGTTGACCGAATCACCGACCTCTCTCC
CCAGGGGGTACCCAGCTGTCTAGAGAATTCTAGATCTTGAGACAAATGGCAGTATTCATCCACAATTTTA
AAAGAAAAGGGGGGATTGGGGGGTACAGTGCAGGGGAAAGAATAGTAGACATAATAGCAACAGACATACA
AACTAAAGAATTACAAAAACAAATTACAAAAATTCAAAATTTTCGGGTTTATTACAGGGACAGCAGAGAT
CCACTTTGGCGCCGGCTCGAGGGGG
Features (pLannotate 1.2.2; 33 found; start..end, strand, type, name):
     65..368     +  enhancer       CMV enhancer: human cytomegalovirus immediate early enhancer
    369..572     +  promoter       CMV promoter: human cytomegalovirus (CMV) immediate early promoter
    595..619     +  protein_bind   attB1: mutant version of attB; recombination site for the Gateway® BP reaction BP Clonase™
    750..864     +  CDS            HygR (fragment): aminoglycoside phosphotransferase from E. coli confers resistance to hygromycin
    841..1161    +  CDS            dnaE-N (fragment): DPO3A_SYNY3 - Experimental evidence at protein level: Swiss-Prot protein existence level 1. DNA polymerase III is a complex, multichain enzyme responsible for most of the replicative synthesis in bacteria. This DNA polymerase also exhibits 3' to 5' exonuclease activity. The alpha chain is the DNA polymerase (By similarity). From Synechocystis sp. (strain PCC 6803 / Kazusa).
   1186..1210    -  protein_bind   attB2: mutant version of attB; recombination site for the Gateway® BP reaction BP Clonase™
   1212..1253    +  CDS            V5 tag: epitope tag from simian virus 5
   1292..1852    +  misc_feature   IRES: internal ribosome entry site (IRES) of the encephalomyocarditis virus (EMCV)
   1855..2574    +  CDS            EGFP: the original enhanced GFP (Yang et al., 1996) mammalian codon-optimized
   2598..3186    +  misc_feature   WPRE: woodchuck hepatitis virus posttranscriptional regulatory element
   3237..3256    +  misc_feature   cPPT/CTS (fragment): central polypurine tract and central termination sequence of HIV-1
   3258..3491    +  LTR            3' LTR (ΔU3): self-inactivating 3' long terminal repeat (LTR) from HIV-1
   3569..3690    +  polyA_signal   SV40 poly(A) signal: SV40 polyadenylation signal
   3730..3865    +  rep_origin     SV40 ori: SV40 origin of replication
   3886..3904    -  promoter       T7 promoter: promoter for bacteriophage T7 RNA polymerase
   3912..4067    +  CDS            lacZα (fragment): LacZα fragment of β-galactosidase; lacZ fragment
   4072..4500    +  rep_origin     f1 ori (sequence partly withheld): f1 bacteriophage origin of replication; arrow indicates direction of (+) strand synthesis
   4553..4657    +  promoter       AmpR promoter: bla
   4658..5518    +  CDS            AmpR: β-lactamase; bla; confers resistance to ampicillin, carbenicillin, and related antibiotics
   5689..6277    +  rep_origin     ori: high-copy-number ColE1/pMB1/pBR322/pUC origin of replication
   6460..6552    +  CDS            lacI (fragment): lac repressor; lacI; The lac repressor binds to the lac operator to inhibit transcription in E. coli. This inhibition can be relieved by adding lactose or isopropyl-β-D-thiogalactopyranoside (IPTG).
   6565..6586    +  protein_bind   CAP binding site: CAP binding activates transcription in the presence of cAMP. E. coli catabolite activator protein
   6601..6631    +  promoter       lac promoter: promoter for the E. coli lac operon
   6639..6655    +  protein_bind   lac operator: The lac repressor binds to the lac operator to inhibit transcription in E. coli. This inhibition can be relieved by adding lactose or isopropyl-β-D-thiogalactopyranoside (IPTG). lac repressor encoded by lacI
   6700..6718    +  promoter       T3 promoter: promoter for bacteriophage T3 RNA polymerase
   6746..6972    +  promoter       RSV promoter: Rous sarcoma virus enhancer/promoter
   6973..7153    +  LTR            5' LTR (truncated): truncated 5' long terminal repeat (LTR) from HIV-1
   7200..7325    +  misc_feature   HIV-1 Ψ: packaging signal of human immunodeficiency virus type 1
   7309..7672    +  CDS            HIV-1 gag (fragment): gag protein from human immunodeficiency virus 1; gag
   7818..8051    +  misc_feature   RRE: The Rev response element (RRE) of HIV-1 allows for Rev-dependent mRNA export from the nucleus to the cytoplasm.
   8428..8454    +  CDS            Rev (fragment): human immunodeficiency virus 1 (HIV-1) Rev protein; rev; enhances nuclear export of unspliced and incompletely spliced viral mRNAs
   8455..8955    +  promoter       hPGK promoter: human phosphoglycerate kinase 1 promoter
   9017..9134    +  misc_feature   cPPT/CTS: central polypurine tract and central termination sequence of HIV-1
