[The description below was written by a language model from this plasmid's Addgene catalogue record and pLannotate feature annotations shown in this document.]
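Description:
pAC10025_pLX-NpuDnaE(C)_Hygro(53-89)-NpuDnaE(N)-IRES-GFP is a third-generation-style, self-inactivating HIV-1 lentiviral vector for mammalian expression, made by Gateway recombination into a pLX-DEST-IRES-EGFP destination backbone. In bacteria it is maintained through a high-copy ColE1/pUC origin and selected with ampicillin (AmpR); an f1 origin and an SV40 origin are also annotated. The viral genome is driven by an RSV promoter fused to a truncated 5' LTR. It is followed by the Ψ packaging signal with a partial gag sequence, the RRE for Rev-dependent nuclear export, a cPPT/CTS, a WPRE to boost transcript expression, and a ΔU3 3' LTR that inactivates LTR promoter activity after integration.

The payload sits between attB1 and attB2 downstream of a CMV enhancer/promoter. It is a synthetic open reading frame in which a short internal segment of the hygromycin resistance protein (residues 53–89, according to the name) is flanked by the C-terminal half of the Npu DnaE split intein on one side and the N-terminal half on the other. The annotation detects the HygR fragment and the dnaE-N portion, but not the intein C-terminal half. A V5 tag is annotated just past attB2, though the record does not state whether it is in frame with the insert. An EMCV IRES then allows EGFP translation from the same transcript, marking transduced cells. An hPGK promoter fragment is also annotated upstream of the cPPT, and its role is not stated.

This design belongs to a split selectable marker system. As a middle fragment with intein halves at both ends, it would presumably be joined by protein trans-splicing to complementary hygromycin fragments delivered on partner vectors. Resistance would then arise only in cells that received all the components, enabling co-selection of multiple transgenes with a single antibiotic.
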