Addgene plasmid #122750: pAC10025_pLX-NpuDnaE(C)_Hygro(53-89)-NpuDnaE(N)-IRES-GFP
Purpose: Plasmid 25:Lentiviral vector encoding NpuDnaE(C)_Hygro(53-89)-NpuDnaE(N)and EGFP
Depositing lab: Albert Cheng. Publication: Split Selectable Markers. Jillette N, Du M, Cheng AW. bioRxiv 452979 10.1101/452979.
Backbone
  Vector backbone: pAC10095_pLX-DEST-IRES-EGFP (Addgene# 122815)
  Vector type: Mammalian Expression, Lentiviral
  Selectable markers: NpuDnaE(C)_Hygro(53-89)-NpuDnaE(N)
Growth in bacteria
  Bacterial resistance: Ampicillin, 100 μg/mL
  Growth temperature: 30°C
  Growth strain: NEB Stable
  Copy number: Unknown
Gene/Insert
  Gene/Insert name: NpuDnaE(C)_Hygro(53-89)-NpuDnaE(N)
  Species: Synthetic
  Cloning method: Gateway Cloning
  Sequencing primers: 5′ CMV-Forward; 3′ IRES-R
Terms and licenses: Academic/Nonprofit Terms; Industry Terms: Not Available to Industry
Depositor comments: Please visit https://www.biorxiv.org/content/10.1101/452979v2 for BioRxiv preprint.
How to cite: pAC10025_pLX-NpuDnaE(C)_Hygro(53-89)-NpuDnaE(N)-IRES-GFP was a gift from Albert Cheng (Addgene plasmid # 122750)
